>Addgene plasmid #19368 | pDR3.06 | depositor full sequence | sequence record 9023 | Author sequence
CTTTCCTGCGTTATCCCCTGATTCTGTGGATAACCGTATTACCGCTAGCCAGGAAGAGTTTGTAGAAACG
CAAAAAGGCCATCCGTCAGGATGGCCTTCTGCTTAGTTTGATGCCTGGCAGTTTATGGCGGGCGTCCTGC
CCGCCACCCTCCGGGCCGTTGCTTCACAACGTTCAAATCCGCTCCCGGCGGATTTGTCCTACTCAGGAGA
GCGTTCACCGACAAACAACAGATAAAACGAAAGGCCCAGTCTTCCGACTGAGCCTTTCGTTTTATTTGAT
GCCTGGCAGTTCCCTACTCTCGCGTTAACGCTAGCATGGATCTCGGGCCCCAAATAATGATTTTATTTTG
ACTGATAGTGACCTGTTCGTTGCAACAAATTGATGAGCAATGCTTTTTTATAATGCCAAGTTTGTACAAA
AAAGCAGGCTCCATGTCGCCGCCTCTACGGTATCAAAAAGACCAACAAAATCAGCAACATCAGCAAAATC
AATCACAGCAAGCTGCTCATCAGATGGTCTCTTTCATGCCACAAACACCGACTTCTCTTCCATCAACTCC
GATACAACTTTATCCAACCGGAGCAGCCGCACTAATACCAGCACCACCTACATACGAGCTGATTCCAAAC
CGTATTTTCGTTGGTGGCTTCCCAACTTCGGTTCGTGAATTTCTTGATATGTTCTCTGTTCTTCCTAACT
CTCGGGTTGTTTCAGACCACAGAAACTGAGTTGCGTGAACATTTCGAGAAATTCTTCGCTGTGAAGGACG
TCAAAATGGTTAAATCACTTGATGGTCAGTCAAAGGGATACGGATTTATCACCTTCGAAACCGAAGATCA
AGCAGAGGAAATTCGTAAACTGACTCCAAAGCAGTTGGAATTCCGTAGCAGGAAGCTCAACCTAGGTCCA
GCGATCCGAAAAATAAACTCCAATAGTTTTCAACCAAGTAAGATTTTTTTCTTTAATTCTATAGTGACTA
AAATAAAAAATTTACAGGCTACGCAATCGCCACTCCAAGTCAGCTCGTTGCGGCATCTCCAGGACCATTC
AGCTACGCCATTCCGGCATCTCCAAGTCCATATAGCGGATACTCCTATCCTGCTTCGCCTCAGATGTTCG
TCTATCCTCCGTTACGCAGTCAGGATCAAAGCAGGCAGCAATCTGAGCAACAAACTACTCCGCAGAATAG
TCCTACTAATCTGCAACATCAACAATCGCCACAAGTCTTCTTCGGTGGAGATCAAGATCCAATAAGATCT
TATGCGAGTGCAGTTGCAGGTTTTTTGTAAACAATTTTTTAAATCTTTTAAATATAATTTTTATAGGAGT
TGAAAAGTCCGAAGTTTCCCCTGAAAAGCATGAATCAGTTTCTCCACAACCACTTCTTCCAAATCAAAAT
GTGTTGAACACTCAGTATTCCCAAGGTCAGCAGCAGTGGAATTCCAATGTGCAGCAGCAGCAGCAACAAC
AAATGGACTCGAACAACGGAGGTCCTTACTATAATGAAAATTATTCTCAAGGCTACACCCGTCCTCATCC
ATATCAACAGTTTGCTCAATCTGGGGTACGTAATTTCCAGATTTTACAAAGTAGTAGAGTTCAATAATTT
ATCTTTTTTTTAACCAGTTCGAATATATAATTTCAGGTGTACATGAACAGCCAAGGAATGTACCATTCGA
GTTATTCCTACATGACTCCTCCACTGGCACCAGGTCAATATCCACAAATGATGTCCGCTCCCTATTGGCA
ACAGCAACAACAGCACCATCAAAGTCATGCATACGCTGGCTATAATCCCGCCTACAACAACTGGGTTGGA
CCATCTGGAGATATGAATCAGTTCAAACAAAATCCGTCAAACTACTTCTATCAAAATTATCCGGGAAATT
TTTCACAACAACACACGATGGGAAACAATGAAAATACATTCTCCCTTCCCCTCCAAGCTCCACGCCAAGG
CAAGAAGAGCCGGAAACCATCGGAATGTCAGGATAAGAAGACAAAAAGCCCAATCAAAGGTTAGATTTTC
GAAACAGTGTTTTTATTCAAGTTTTAAAAGAAAGTAATCATTTTTTTAAATATTATTCTTATTCTTACAG
GAGCTCGCACTGAGAGACCATCGTCATCAGCTTCGACTCCAGACGCGAAATATCAGAAGAACCACAGATA
TCCAGTTCATCTTTCTCCACTTTCAGCATCCCTCCAATCACTAGCCATTTCCTCGCCCACTAAGAATAAT
TAAATACGAATTCTACATTTTTGTCATTAGTATTTTCTGTCCTTTAGGTAGTTTTCTATTCCATTGCTCT
GGTGCCTACCAAATAAGAATTAAAACACGTATTTTGTATCCTATACGCAACTGTATATTTGATTCAAATA
CTAGAATTAGCTAGTTTCTTTCTCTTTTTCCTATCCAAATTATCTTCCTTACGAATATTGTTCCATTCTA
TAATGTGCTTCTGAAGCCATCGATCTTTTCATATCTTCTAGTAAGATTGAATTTAGATCCCACGTTCCCC
ATTCCCATAGTATTCAAATGTTTTTGTATGCCCCCAATTTAGAATAAAATGAAATCACAATAATGACACC
AGTAGCCCCTCTCTCGCATTACATGGTAATTTTGAATCACCCAAATTGTCCACTTTAACACCTAAAAAAT
CCGAAGTAGAATTTTGTGTGTGATTTTAATAAATCTTTTCGCAGAGAAGATTGTGACTTAAGTGTTTTTC
TTATTTTTTTCTGCCGTGGATTATGTTCATAATCCACAAATTGTTCAGGCAAGGTCGAGGACATCGAGTG
AAGCACAAAAATTGGTGGATGGTTCACGGAACACTCACATCGGAACTCATTGATTTCATGGAATTCTCAA
TTCCTTCGTCTTTTTACCGGAAGCAATCCCCTTTTCTTATCCATCCGATATCATCAATTTCCCTTTTCAC
ACGCTAACAACCTTTTCTTTTCTCGGTGTCTCATTGTTCCATGATGTCTCTCAAACGATCTTCTTTTCAT
AACACTTTGCCTCATGTTGATTGTGATTTCAAAGAGAGAATCAAGGCGATCCGACCGGCGATCGGTTCTC
GTTTTGAGACATTTTTCGACTTTTTTCATTGTTTGTTCTAAAATTATAAGAGTTTAAGGGGTGAATATTA
AAAATCGCAAAAACAATTTTAACTTCTGTAGCTTTAGAAATGCAAATCATCCGGACACGAAATTTGGTGA
TTATTCCGACAAAAATACGGTATACCCAGCTTTCTTGTACAAAGTGGGCATTATAAGAAAGCATTGCTTA
TCAATTTGTTGCAACGAACAGGTCACTATCAGTCAAAATAAAATCATTATTTGCCATCCAGCTGCAGCTC
TGGCCCGTGTCTCAAAATCTCTGATGTTACATTGCACAAGATAAAAATATATCATCATGAACAATAAAAC
TGTCTGCTTACATAAACAGTAATACAAGGGGTGTTATGAGCCATATTCAACGGGAAACGTCGAGGCCGCG
ATTAAATTCCAACATGGATGCTGATTTATATGGGTATAAATGGGCTCGCGATAATGTCGGGCAATCAGGT
GCGACAATCTATCGCTTGTATGGGAAGCCCGATGCGCCAGAGTTGTTTCTGAAACATGGCAAAGGTAGCG
TTGCCAATGATGTTACAGATGAGATGGTCAGACTAAACTGGCTGACGGAATTTATGCCTCTTCCGACCAT
CAAGCATTTTATCCGTACTCCTGATGATGCATGGTTACTCACCACTGCGATCCCCGGAAAAACAGCATTC
CAGGTATTAGAAGAATATCCTGATTCAGGTGAAAATATTGTTGATGCGCTGGCAGTGTTCCTGCGCCGGT
TGCATTCGATTCCTGTTTGTAATTGTCCTTTTAACAGCGATCGCGTATTTCGTCTCGCTCAGGCGCAATC
ACGAATGAATAACGGTTTGGTTGATGCGAGTGATTTTGATGACGAGCGTAATGGCTGGCCTGTTGAACAA
GTCTGGAAAGAAATGCATAAACTTTTGCCATTCTCACCGGATTCAGTCGTCACTCATGGTGATTTCTCAC
TTGATAACCTTATTTTTGACGAGGGGAAATTAATAGGTTGTATTGATGTTGGACGAGTCGGAATCGCAGA
CCGATACCAGGATCTTGCCATCCTATGGAACTGCCTCGGTGAGTTTTCTCCTTCATTACAGAAACGGCTT
TTTCAAAAATATGGTATTGATAATCCTGATATGAATAAATTGCAGTTTCATTTGATGCTCGATGAGTTTT
TCTAATCAGAATTGGTTAATTGGTTGTAACACTGGCAGAGCATTACGCTGACTTGACGGGACGGCGCAAG
CTCATGACCAAAATCCCTTAACGTGAGTTTTCGTTCCACTGAGCGTCAGACCCCGTAGAAAAGATCAAAG
GATCTTCTTGAGATCCTTTTTTTCTGCGCGTAATCTGCTGCTTGCAAACAAAAAAACCACCGCTACCAGC
GGTGGTTTGTTTGCCGGATCAAGAGCTACCAACTCTTTTTCCGAAGGTAACTGGCTTCAGCAGAGCGCAG
ATACCAAATACTGTCCTTCTAGTGTAGCCGTAGTTAGGCCACCACTTCAAGAACTCTGTAGCACCGCCTA
CATACCTCGCTCTGCTAATCCTGTTACCAGTGGCTGCTGCCAGTGGCGATAAGTCGTGTCTTACCGGGTT
GGACTCAAGACGATAGTTACCGGATAAGGCGCAGCGGTCGGGCTGAACGGGGGGTTCGTGCACACAGCCC
AGCTTGGAGCGAACGACCTACACCGAACTGAGATACCTACAGCGTGAGCTATGAGAAAGCGCCACGCTTC
CCGAAGGGAGAAAGGCGGACAGGTATCCGGTAAGCGGCAGGGTCGGAACAGGAGAGCGCACGAGGGAGCT
TCCAGGGGGAAACGCCTGGTATCTTTATAGTCCTGTCGGGTTTCGCCACCTCTGACTTGAGCGTCGATTT
TTGTGATGCTCGTCAGGGGGGCGGAGCCTATGGAAAAACGCCAGCAACGCGGCCTTTTTACGGTTCCTGG
CCTTTTGCTGGCCTTTTGCTCACATGTT
Features (pLannotate 1.2.2; 11 found; start..end, strand, type, name):
      1..46      +  rep_origin     RSF ori (fragment): Plasmids containing the RSF 1030 origin of replication can be propagated in E. coli cells that contain additional plasmids with compatible origins.
     73..100     -  terminator     rrnB T2 terminator: transcription terminator T2 from the E. coli rrnB gene
    232..275     +  terminator     rrnB T1 terminator: Escherichia coli rrnB; transcription terminator T1 from the E. coli rrnB gene
    332..416     +  protein_bind   attL3 (fragment): mutant version of attL; recombination site for the Gateway® LR reaction LR Clonase™
    407..427     +  protein_bind   attB1: mutant version of attB; core recombination site for the Gateway® BP reaction BP Clonase™
    433..1281    +  CDS            daz-1 (fragment): DAZ1_CAEEL - Experimental evidence at transcript level: Swiss-Prot protein existence level 2. RNA-binding protein that plays a central role in oogenesis, but not for spermatogenesis. Required for meiotic entry and germline differentiation, at the pachytene stage of meiosis I of female germline regardless of the sex of the soma. May act by regulating translation of specific mRNAs, possibly by binding to their 3'-UTR. From Caenorhabditis elegans.
   1326..2240    +  CDS            daz-1 (fragment): DAZ1_CAEEL - Experimental evidence at transcript level: Swiss-Prot protein existence level 2. RNA-binding protein that plays a central role in oogenesis, but not for spermatogenesis. Required for meiotic entry and germline differentiation, at the pachytene stage of meiosis I of female germline regardless of the sex of the soma. May act by regulating translation of specific mRNAs, possibly by binding to their 3'-UTR. From Caenorhabditis elegans.
   3247..3267    -  protein_bind   attB2: mutant version of attB; core recombination site for the Gateway® BP reaction BP Clonase™
   3258..3342    -  protein_bind   attL4 (fragment): mutant version of attL; recombination site for the Gateway® LR reaction LR Clonase™
   3466..4275    +  CDS            KanR: aminoglycoside phosphotransferase; aph(3')-Ia; confers resistance to kanamycin in bacteria or G418 (Geneticin®) in eukaryotes
   4418..5006    +  rep_origin     ori: high-copy-number ColE1/pMB1/pBR322/pUC origin of replication
