[The description below was written by a language model from this plasmid's Addgene catalogue record and pLannotate feature annotations shown in this document.]
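Description:
pDR3.06 is a Gateway entry clone made by BP recombination of a C. elegans daz-1 fragment into the donor vector pDONR201. The catalogue lists it as a worm expression plasmid, but it carries no promoter for the insert and works as a modular building block rather than a stand-alone expression construct. It is propagated in E. coli from a high-copy ColE1/pUC-type origin and selected with kanamycin through an aminoglycoside phosphotransferase gene. The rrnB T1 and T2 terminators upstream of the cloning site insulate the insert from read-through transcription from the backbone. A short match to the RSF origin at the start of the sequence is only a fragment.

The insert of about 2.8 kb is described as the daz-1 open reading frame together with its 3' region. The feature table shows the coding sequence as two fragments separated by a short gap, which may reflect an intron in genomic sequence, although the record does not say so. Roughly a kilobase of unannotated sequence follows and presumably includes the 3' UTR and downstream region. DAZ-1 is an RNA-binding protein required for oogenesis and for meiotic progression in the female germline.

The original attP1 and attP2 sites were consumed during cloning, leaving the insert flanked by attL-type sites. The annotation software labels these attL3 and attL4 fragments with attB1 and attB2 cores, but a pDONR201 product would be expected to carry attL1 and attL2. These sites allow LR transfer into destination vectors that supply a promoter and tag. The associated publication concerns 3' UTR control of gene expression in the C. elegans germline, which suggests the clone was used to assemble germline transgenes that keep the native daz-1 3' UTR.
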