Addgene plasmid #19368: pDR3.06
Depositing lab: Geraldine Seydoux. Depositing organization: Johns Hopkins University and School of Medicine. Publication: 3' UTRs are the primary regulators of gene expression in the C. elegans germline. Merritt C, Rasoloson D, Ko D, Seydoux G. Curr Biol. 2008 Oct 14;18(19):1476-82. doi: 10.1016/j.cub.2008.08.013. Epub 2008 Sep 25. PubMed 18818082.
Backbone
  Vector backbone: pDONR201
  Backbone size w/o insert (bp): 2257
  Vector type: Worm Expression
Growth in bacteria
  Bacterial resistance: Kanamycin, 50 μg/mL
  Growth temperature: 37°C
  Growth strain: DH5alpha
  Growth instructions: DH5alpha
  Copy number: Unknown
Gene/Insert
  Gene/Insert name: daz-1 ORF+3' in pDONR201
  Species: C. elegans (nematode)
  Insert size (bp): 2813
  Cloning method: Gateway Cloning; 5′ cloning site attP1 (destroyed during cloning); 3′ cloning site attP2 (destroyed during cloning)
  Sequencing primers: 5′ n/a
Terms and licenses: Academic/Nonprofit Terms; Industry Terms: Not Available to Industry
How to cite: pDR3.06 was a gift from Geraldine Seydoux (Addgene plasmid # 19368 ; http://n2t.net/addgene:19368 ; RRID:Addgene_19368)
