>Addgene plasmid #19368 | pDR3.06 | addgene partial sequence | sequence record 25173 | pDONR201F 5'-TCGCGTTAACGCTAGCATGGATCTC-3'
NNGGCATAGATTTATTTTGACTGATAGTGACCTGTTCGTTGCAACAAATTGATGAGCAATGCTTTTTTAT
AATGCCAACTTTGTACAAAAAAGCAGGCTCCATGTCGCCGCCTCTACGGTATCAAAAAGACCAACAAAAT
CAGCAACATCAGCAAAATCAATCACAGCAAGCTGCTCATCAGATGGTCTCTTTCATGCCACAAACACCGA
CTTCTCTTCCATCAACTCCGATACAACTTTATCCAACCGGAGCAGCCGCACTAATACCAGCACCACCTAC
ATACGAGCTGATTCCAAACCGTATTTTCGTTGGTGGCTTCCCAACTTCGGTTCGTGAATTTCTTGATATG
TTCTCTGTTCTTCCTAACTCTCGGGTTGTTTCAGACCACAGAAACTGAGTTGCGTGAACATTTCGAGAAA
TTCTTCGCTGTGAAGGACGTCAAAATGGTTAAATCACTTGATGGTCAGTCAAAGGGATACGGATTTATCA
CCTTCGAAACCGAAGATCAAGCAGAGGAAATTCGTAAACTGACTCCAAAGCAGTTGGAATTCCGTAGCAG
GAAGCTCAACCNGGNNCCCGGGGATCCGNAAAATAANCTCCANAAGTTTTCACCAAGGTAGATTTTTTCT
TTAATTCTATAGTGCTAAAAAAANNTANTGTAGGGCTACGCATCCCCCCCNCAAGGTGGTGGNGGGGGCC
CCCGGGGGACATTCAGCTACGCATTCGGCTCTCCAGTCATATAGCGANACTCTATCTGCTCGCTCAANGT
CGTCTATCTCGTACCANCAGNCAAGNGCNCATCTGACACAATATCNNANATCTATANGNANTCACACGCN
AGCTCTCGGGAACAACAAACTAGAGGNTGNGTTGAATTTATN
